Addgene plasmid #157397: pD649-HAsp-HLA-G-COMP5AP-AviTag-9xHis
Purpose: Mammalian expression of cell-surface protein extracellular domain fused to COMP5AP-AviTag-9xHis. Protein is secreted from cells.
Depositing lab: Chris Garcia. Depositing organization: Stanford University. Publication: A Human IgSF Cell-Surface Interactome Reveals a Complex Network of Protein-Protein Interactions. Wojtowicz WM, Vielmetter J, Fernandes RA, Siepe DH, Eastman CL, Chisholm GB, Cox S, Klock H, Anderson PW, Rue SM, Miller JJ, Glaser SM, Bragstad ML, Vance J, Lam AW, Lesley SA, Zinn K, Garcia KC. Cell. 2020 Aug 20;182(4):1027-1043.e17. doi: 10.1016/j.cell.2020.07.025. PubMed 32822567.
Backbone
  Vector backbone: pD649
  Backbone size w/o insert (bp): 7153
  Vector type: Mammalian Expression
Growth in bacteria
  Bacterial resistance: Ampicillin, 100 μg/mL
  Growth temperature: 37°C
  Growth strain: DH5alpha
  Copy number: High Copy
Gene/Insert
  Gene/Insert name: HLA-G (alt name: HLAG)
  Species: H. sapiens (human)
  Insert size (bp): 1194
  Entrez Gene: HLA-G (a.k.a. MHC-G)
  Promoter: CMV/SP6
  Tag / fusion protein: COMP5AP-AviTag-9xHis (C terminal on backbone)
  Cloning method: Restriction Enzyme; 5′ cloning site GCGGCCGC (not destroyed); 3′ cloning site GGCGCGCC (not destroyed)
  Sequencing primers: 5′ ATTTAGGTGACACTATAG; 3′ CGTCGCACTCCATCACGGTG
Resource information
  A portion of this plasmid was derived from a plasmid made by: synthesis by ThermoFisher
Terms and licenses: Academic/Nonprofit Terms; Industry Terms: Not Available to Industry
Depositor comments: Some plasmids in this collection may have an IS4-like element ISVsa5 family transposase upstream of the CMV promoter.
How to cite: pD649-HAsp-HLA-G-COMP5AP-AviTag-9xHis was a gift from Chris Garcia (Addgene plasmid # 157397 ; http://n2t.net/addgene:157397 ; RRID:Addgene_157397)
