[The description below was written by a language model from this plasmid's Addgene catalogue record and pLannotate feature annotations shown in this document.]
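Description:
pD649-HAsp-HLA-G-COMP5AP-AviTag-9xHis is a mammalian expression plasmid on the pD649 backbone, designed to secrete the extracellular domain of human HLA-G as a multimeric, enzymatically detectable fusion protein. It is propagated in E. coli as a high-copy plasmid through a ColE1/pUC-type origin with ampicillin selection (AmpR). The feature table also finds an SV40 early promoter/EM7 promoter unit driving a puromycin N-acetyltransferase gene with an SV40 poly(A) signal, which could provide puromycin selection in mammalian cells. Short fragments of f1 ori, ble, KanR and lacZα appear to be backbone remnants.

Expression is driven by the CMV enhancer/promoter with a fragment of CMV intron A. A downstream SP6 promoter allows in vitro transcription and serves as a sequencing primer site. The open reading frame begins with a signal peptide, named HAsp in the construct title but annotated as an immunoglobulin heavy chain signal sequence fragment. This is followed by a β2-microglobulin-like segment and then the HLA-G fragment. That order suggests a single-chain β2m–heavy chain design, although the catalogue entry does not say so. The insert sits between retained NotI and AscI sites. Downstream, the backbone supplies a COMP coiled-coil fragment that drives pentamerisation, placental alkaline phosphatase (annotated as SEAP), an AviTag for site-specific biotinylation and a polyhistidine tag (9xHis by name, 8xHis annotated), ending at a bGH poly(A) signal.

Pentamerisation raises avidity for weak receptor–ligand contacts, and alkaline phosphatase gives a colorimetric readout. This suits the protein to binding screens such as the human IgSF cell-surface interactome study it comes from. The depositor notes that some plasmids in this collection may carry an IS4-like transposase insertion upstream of the CMV promoter; none is annotated here.
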