Features (pLannotate 1.2.2; 25 found; start..end, strand, type, name):
     77..380     +  enhancer       CMV enhancer: human cytomegalovirus immediate early enhancer
    381..584     +  promoter       CMV promoter: human cytomegalovirus (CMV) immediate early promoter
    720..763     +  intron         CMV intron (fragment): modified intron A from human cytomegalovirus
    815..833     +  promoter       SP6 promoter: promoter for bacteriophage SP6 RNA polymerase
    837..874     +  CDS            IgH signal sequence (fragment): signal sequence from the mouse immunoglobulin heavy chain variable region
    938..1279    +  CDS            B2M (sequence partly withheld): B2MG_CHLAE - Experimental evidence at protein level: Swiss-Prot protein existence level 1. Component of the class I major histocompatibility complex (MHC). Involved in the presentation of peptide antigens to the immune system. From Chlorocebus aethiops (Green monkey) (Cercopithecus aethiops).
   1328..2176    +  CDS            HLA-G (fragment): HLAG_HUMAN - Also known as HLA-6.0, HLAG. Experimental evidence at protein level: Swiss-Prot protein existence level 1. [Isoform 7]: Likely does not bind B2M and presents peptides. From Homo sapiens (Human).
   2273..2452    +  CDS            Comp (fragment): COMP_RAT - Experimental evidence at protein level: Swiss-Prot protein existence level 1. May play a role in the structural integrity of cartilage via its interaction with other extracellular matrix proteins such as the collagens and fibronectin. Can mediate the interaction of chondrocytes with the cartilage extracellular matrix through interaction with cell surface integrin receptors. Could play a role in the pathogenesis of osteoarthritis. Potent suppressor of apoptosis in both primary chondrocytes and transformed cells. Suppresses apoptosis by blocking the activation of caspase-3 and by indu
   2440..3892    +  CDS            SEAP (fragment): secreted alkaline phosphatase from human placenta The natural enzyme has a C-terminal transmembrane sequence that is replaced by a GPI anchor.
   3917..3958    +  CDS            AviTag™ (fragment): peptide tag that allows for enzymatic biotinylation
   3962..3985    +  CDS            8xHis: 8xHis affinity tag
   4131..4242    +  polyA_signal   bGH poly(A) signal: bovine growth hormone polyadenylation signal
   4243..4351    +  rep_origin     f1 ori (fragment): f1 bacteriophage origin of replication; arrow indicates direction of (+) strand synthesis
   4365..4694    +  promoter       SV40 promoter: SV40 enhancer and early promoter
   4742..4789    +  promoter       EM7 promoter: synthetic bacterial promoter&nbsp
   4808..5407    +  CDS            PuroR (fragment): puromycin N-acetyltransferase; pac from Streptomyces; confers resistance to puromycin
   5417..5542    +  CDS            ble (fragment): BLE_KLEPN - Experimental evidence at protein level: Swiss-Prot protein existence level 1. Binding protein with a strong affinity to the bleomycin family of antibiotics. Binds to CL990; an antimitotic-antibiotic compound. From Klebsiella pneumoniae.
   5537..5658    +  polyA_signal   SV40 poly(A) signal: SV40 polyadenylation signal
   5711..6571    -  CDS            AmpR: β-lactamase; bla; confers resistance to ampicillin, carbenicillin, and related antibiotics
   6574..6670    -  promoter       AmpR promoter (fragment): bla
   6700..6724    -  CDS            KanR (fragment): aminoglycoside phosphotransferase; aph(3')-Ia; confers resistance to kanamycin
   6835..7423    +  rep_origin     ori: high-copy-number ColE1/pMB1/pBR322/pUC origin of replication
   7648..7665    +  terminator     rrnB T2 terminator (fragment): transcription terminator T2 from the E. coli rrnB gene
   7690..7709    -  CDS            lacZα (fragment): LacZα fragment of β-galactosidase; lacZ fragment
   8165..8181    +  protein_bind   lac operator: The lac repressor binds to the lac operator to inhibit transcription in E. coli. This inhibition can be relieved by adding lactose or isopropyl-β-D-thiogalactopyranoside (IPTG). lac repressor encoded by lacI
>Addgene plasmid #157397 | pD649-HAsp-HLA-G-COMP5AP-AviTag-9xHis | addgene full sequence | sequence record 424407 | Addgene NGS Result
GGCATTGATTATTGACTAGTTATTAATAGTAATCAATTACGGGGTCATTAGTTCATAGCCCATATATGGA
GTTCCGCGTTACATAACTTACGGTAAATGGCCCGCCTGGCTGACCGCCCAACGACCCCCGCCCATTGACG
TCAATAATGACGTATGTTCCCATAGTAACGCCAATAGGGACTTTCCATTGACGTCAATGGGTGGAGTATT
TACGGTAAACTGCCCACTTGGCAGTACATCAAGTGTATCATATGCCAAGTACGCCCCCTATTGACGTCAA
TGACGGTAAATGGCCCGCCTGGCATTATGCCCAGTACATGACCTTATGGGACTTTCCTACTTGGCAGTAC
ATCTACGTATTAGTCATCGCTATTACCATGGTGATGCGGTTTTGGCAGTACATCAATGGGCGTGGATAGC
GGTTTGACTCACGGGGATTTCCAAGTCTCCACCCCATTGACGTCAATGGGAGTTTGTTTTGGCACCAAAA
TCAACGGGACTTTCCAAAATGTCGTAACAACTCCGCCCCATTGACGCAAATGGGCGGTAGGCGTGTACGG
TGGGAGGTCTATATAAGCAGAGCTCGTTTAGTGAACCGTCAGATCGCCTGGAGACGCCATCCACGCTGTT
TTGACCTCCATAGAAGACACCGGGACCGATCCAGCCTCCGCGGCCGGGAACGGTGCATTGGAACGCGGAT
TCCCCGTGCCAAGAGTGACGTAAGTACCGCCTATAGAGTCTATAGGCCCACCCCCTTGGCTTCGTTAGAA
CGCGGCTACAATTAATACATAACCTTATGTATCATACACATACGATTTAGGTGACACTATAGAATAACAT
CCACTTTGCCTTTCTCTCCACAGGTGTCCACTCCCAGGTCCAACTGCACCTCGGTTCTATCGAAAACGCG
CCTGCTAGCGCCACCATGAAGACCATCATTGCCCTGAGCTACATCTTCTGCCTGGTGTTCGCTGCGGCCG
CC
[297 nt withheld, positions 983-1279]
GGCGGAGGCGGATCTGGTGGCGGAGGAAGTGGCGGCGGAGGATCTGGATCTCACAGCATGAGATACTTCT
CTGCCGCCGTGTCCAGACCTGGAAGAGGCGAGCCTAGATTCATTGCCATGGGCTACGTGGACGACACCCA
GTTCGTCAGATTCGACAGCGACAGCGCCTGTCCTCGGATGGAACCTAGAGCACCTTGGGTCGAGCAAGAG
GGCCCTGAGTACTGGGAAGAAGAGACACGGAACACCAAGGCTCACGCCCAGACCGACAGAATGAACCTGC
AGACCCTGCGGGGCTACTACAATCAGTCTGAGGCCAGCAGCCATACTCTGCAGTGGATGATCGGCTGCGA
TCTGGGCTCTGATGGCAGACTGCTGAGAGGCTACGAGCAGTACGCCTACGACGGCAAGGATTATCTGGCC
CTGAACGAGGACCTGCGGTCTTGGACAGCTGCCGATACAGCCGCTCAGATCAGCAAGAGAAAGTGCGAGG
CCGCCAATGTGGCCGAACAGAGAAGGGCTTACCTGGAAGGCACCTGTGTGGAATGGCTGCACAGATACCT
GGAAAACGGCAAAGAGATGCTGCAGCGGGCCGATCCTCCTAAGACACATGTGACCCACCATCCTGTGTTC
GACTACGAGGCCACACTGAGATGTTGGGCCCTGGGCTTTTACCCTGCCGAGATCATCCTGACCTGGCAGA
GAGATGGCGAGGATCAGACCCAGGACGTGGAACTGGTGGAAACAAGACCTGCCGGCGACGGCACCTTCCA
GAAATGGGCTGCTGTGGTGGTTCCCAGCGGCGAGGAACAGAGATACACCTGTCACGTGCAGCACGAGGGA
CTGCCTGAACCTCTGATGCTGAGATGGAAGCAGAGCAGCCTGCCTACAATCCCCATTGGCGCGCCGGAAG
ATCAAGTTGATCCAAGATTGATTGATGGCAAGGGCGGATCTCTGGAGGTGCTGTTCCAGGGACCAGGCGG
AAGCGGCAATCCCGGCGGCGATCTGGCCCCCCAGATGCTGCGCGAGCTGCAGGAGACCAATGCCGCCCTG
CAGGACGTGCGCGAGCTGCTGCGCCACCGCGTGAAGGAGATCACCTTCCTGAAGAACACCGTGATGGAGT
GCGACGCCTGCGGTATGCAGCCCTCTAGAGGCTCCGGCTCCATCATCCCAGTTGAGGAGGAGAACCCGGA
CTTCTGGAACCGCGAGGCAGCCGAGGCCCTGGGTGCCGCCAAGAAGCTGCAGCCTGCACAGACAGCCGCC
AAGAACCTCATCATCTTCCTGGGCGATGGGATGGGGGTGTCTACGGTGACAGCTGCCAGGATCCTAAAAG
GGCAGAAGAAGGACAAACTGGGGCCTGAGATACCCCTGGCCATGGACCGCTTCCCATATGTGGCTCTGTC
CAAGACATACAATGTAGACAAACATGTGCCAGACAGTGGAGCCACAGCCACGGCCTACCTGTGCGGGGTC
AAGGGCAACTTCCAGACCATTGGCTTGAGTGCAGCCGCCCGCTTTAACCAGTGCAACACGACACGCGGCA
ACGAGGTCATCTCCGTGATGAATCGGGCCAAGAAAGCAGGGAAGTCAGTGGGAGTGGTAACCACCACACG
AGTGCAGCACGCCTCGCCAGCCGGCACCTACGCCCACACGGTGAACCGCAACTGGTACTCGGACGCCGAC
GTGCCTGCCTCGGCCCGCCAGGAGGGGTGCCAGGACATCGCTACGCAGCTCATCTCCAACATGGACATTG
ACGTGATCCTAGGTGGAGGCCGAAAGTACATGTTTCGCATGGGAACCCCAGACCCTGAGTACCCAGATGA
CTACAGCCAAGGTGGGACCAGGCTGGACGGGAAGAATCTGGTGCAGGAATGGCTGGCGAAGCGCCAGGGT
GCCCGGTATGTGTGGAACCGCACTGAGCTCATGCAGGCTTCCCTGGACCCGTCTGTGACCCATCTCATGG
GTCTCTTTGAGCCTGGAGACATGAAATACGAGATCCACCGAGACTCCACACTGGACCCCTCCCTGATGGA
GATGACAGAGGCTGCCCTGCGCCTGCTGAGCAGGAACCCCCGCGGCTTCTTCCTCTTCGTGGAGGGTGGT
CGCATCGACCATGGTCATCATGAAAGCAGGGCTTACCGGGCACTGACTGAGACGATCATGTTCGACGACG
CCATTGAGAGGGCGGGCCAGCTCACCAGCGAGGAGGACACGCTGAGCCTCGTCACTGCCGACCACTCCCA
CGTCTTCTCCTTCGGAGGCTACCCCCTGCGAGGGAGCTCCATCTTCGGGCTGGCCCCTGGCAAGGCCCGG
GACAGGAAGGCCTACACGGTCCTCCTATACGGAAACGGTCCAGGCTATGTGCTCAAGGACGGCGCCCGGC
CGGATGTTACCGAGAGCGAGAGCGGGAGCCCCGAGTATCGGCAGCAGTCAGCAGTGCCCCTGGACGAAGA
GACCCACGCAGGCGAGGACGTGGCGGTGTTCGCGCGCGGCCCGCAGGCGCACCTGGTTCACGGCGTGCAG
GAGCAGACCTTCATAGCGCACGTCATGGCCTTCGCCGCCTGCCTGGAGCCCTACACCGCCTGCGACCTGG
CGCCCCCCGCCGGCACCACCGACGCCGCGCACCCGGGTGGCGGAGGACTGAACGACATCTTCGAGGCTCA
GAAAATCGAATGGCACGAACATCACCATCACCATCACCATCACCATTAAGGCCGGCCTGTAGTCACTGGC
ACAACGCGTTACCCGGTAAGCCAATCGGGTATACACGGTCGTCATACTGCAGACAGGGTTCTTCTACTTT
GCAAGATAGTCTTGAGTAGTAAAATAAATAGATAGAGAAAATCAGCCTCGACTGTGCCTTCTAGTTGCCA
GCCATCTGTTGTTTGCCCCTCCCCCGTGCCTTCCTTGACCCTGGAAGGTGCCACTCCCACTGTCCTTTCC
TAATAAAATGAGGAAATTGCATCACAACACTCAACCCTATCTCGGTCTATTCTTTTGATTTATAAGGGAT
TTTGCCGATTTCGGCCTATTGGTTAAAAAATGAGCTGATTTAACAAAAATTTAACGCGAATTAATTCTGT
GGAATGTGTGTCAGTTAGGGTGTGGAAAGTCCCCAGGCTCCCCAGCAGGCAGAAGTATGCAAAGCATGCA
TCTCAATTAGTCAGCAACCAGGTGTGGAAAGTCCCCAGGCTCCCCAGCAGGCAGAAGTATGCAAAGCATG
CATCTCAATTAGTCAGCAACCATAGTCCCGCCCCTAACTCCGCCCATCCCGCCCCTAACTCCGCCCAGTT
CCGCCCATTCTCCGCCCCATGGCTGACTAATTTTTTTTATTTATGCAGAGGCCGAGGCCGCCTCTGCCTC
TGAGCTATTCCAGAAGTAGTGAGGAGGCTTTTTTGGAGGCCTAGGCTTTTGCAAAAAGCTCCCGGGAGCT
TGTATATCCATTTTCGGATCTGATCAGCACGTGTTGACAATTAATCATCGGCATAGTATATCGGCATAGT
ATAATACGACAAGGTGAGGAACTAAACCATGACCGAGTACAAGCCCACGGTGCGCCTCGCCACCCGCGAC
GACGTCCCCAGGGCCGTACGCACCCTCGCCGCCGCGTTCGCCGACTACCCCGCCACGCGCCACACCGTCG
ATCCGGACCGCCACATCGAGCGGGTCACCGAGCTGCAAGAACTCTTCCTCACGCGCGTCGGGCTCGACAT
CGGCAAGGTGTGGGTCGCGGACGACGGCGCCGCGGTGGCGGTCTGGACCACGCCGGAGAGCGTCGAAGCG
GGGGCGGTGTTCGCCGAGATCGGCCCGCGCATGGCCGAGTTGAGCGGTTCCCGGCTGGCCGCGCAGCAAC
AGATGGAAGGCCTCCTGGCGCCGCACCGGCCCAAGGAGCCCGCGTGGTTCCTGGCCACCGTCGGCGTCTC
GCCCGACCACCAGGGCAAGGGTCTGGGCAGCGCCGTCGTGCTCCCCGGAGTGGAGGCGGCCGAGCGCGCC
GGGGTGCCCGCCTTCCTGGAGACATCCGCGCCCCGCAACCTCCCCTTCTACGAGCGGCTCGGCTTCACCG
TCACCGCCGACGTCGAGGTGCCCGAAGGACCGCGCACCTGGTGCATGACCCGCAAGCCCGGTGCCTGACA
CGTGCTACGAGATTTCGATTCCACCGCCGCCTTCTATGAAAGGTTGGGCTTCGGAATCGTTTTCCGGGAC
GCCGGCTGGATGATCCTCCAGCGCGGGGATCTCATGCTGGAGTTCTTCGCCCACCCCAACTTGTTTATTG
CAGCTTATAATGGTTACAAATAAAGCAATAGCATCACAAATTTCACAAATAAAGCATTTTTTTCACTGCA
TTCTAGTTGTGGTTTGTCCAAACTCATCAATGTATCTTATCATGTCTGTATACCGTCGACCTCTAGCTAG
AGCTTGGCGTAATCATGGTCATTACCAATGCTTAATCAGTGAGGCACCTATCTCAGCGATCTGTCTATTT
CGTTCATCCATAGTTGCCTGACTCCCCGTCGTGTAGATAACTACGATACGGGAGGGCTTACCATCTGGCC
CCAGCGCTGCGATGATACCGCGAGAACCACGCTCACCGGCTCCGGATTTATCAGCAATAAACCAGCCAGC
CGGAAGGGCCGAGCGCAGAAGTGGTCCTGCAACTTTATCCGCCTCCATCCAGTCTATTAATTGTTGCCGG
GAAGCTAGAGTAAGTAGTTCGCCAGTTAATAGTTTGCGCAACGTTGTTGCCATCGCTACAGGCATCGTGG
TGTCACGCTCGTCGTTTGGTATGGCTTCATTCAGCTCCGGTTCCCAACGATCAAGGCGAGTTACATGATC
CCCCATGTTGTGCAAAAAAGCGGTTAGCTCCTTCGGTCCTCCGATCGTTGTCAGAAGTAAGTTGGCCGCA
GTGTTATCACTCATGGTTATGGCAGCACTGCATAATTCTCTTACTGTCATGCCATCCGTAAGATGCTTTT
CTGTGACTGGTGAGTACTCAACCAAGTCATTCTGAGAATAGTGTATGCGGCGACCGAGTTGCTCTTGCCC
GGCGTCAATACGGGATAATACCGCGCCACATAGCAGAACTTTAAAAGTGCTCATCATTGGAAAACGTTCT
TCGGGGCGAAAACTCTCAAGGATCTTACCGCTGTTGAGATCCAGTTCGATGTAACCCACTCGTGCACCCA
ACTGATCTTCAGCATCTTTTACTTTCACCAGCGTTTCTGGGTGAGCAAAAACAGGAAGGCAAAATGCCGC
AAAAAAGGGAATAAGGGCGACACGGAAATGTTGAATACTCATATTCTTCCTTTTTCAATATTATTGAAGC
ATTTATCAGGGTTATTGTCTCATGAGCGGATACATATTTGAATGTATTTAGAAAAATAAACAAATAGGGG
TCAGTGTTACAACCAATTAACCAATTCTGAACATTATCGCGAGCCCATTTATACCTGAATATGGCTCATA
ACACCCCTTGCTCATGACCAAAATCCCTTAACGTGAGTTACGCGCGCGTCGTTCCACTGAGCGTCAGACC
CCGTAGAAAAGATCAAAGGATCTTCTTGAGATCCTTTTTTTCTGCGCGTAATCTGCTGCTTGCAAACAAA
AAAACCACCGCTACCAGCGGTGGTTTGTTTGCCGGATCAAGAGCTACCAACTCTTTTTCCGAAGGTAACT
GGCTTCAGCAGAGCGCAGATACCAAATACTGTTCTTCTAGTGTAGCCGTAGTTAGCCCACCACTTCAAGA
ACTCTGTAGCACCGCCTACATACCTCGCTCTGCTAATCCTGTTACCAGTGGCTGCTGCCAGTGGCGATAA
GTCGTGTCTTACCGGGTTGGACTCAAGACGATAGTTACCGGATAAGGCGCAGCGGTCGGGCTGAACGGGG
GGTTCGTGCACACAGCCCAGCTTGGAGCGAACGACCTACACCGAACTGAGATACCTACAGCGTGAGCTAT
GAGAAAGCGCCACGCTTCCCGAAGGGAGAAAGGCGGACAGGTATCCGGTAAGCGGCAGGGTCGGAACAGG
AGAGCGCACGAGGGAGCTTCCAGGGGGAAACGCCTGGTATCTTTATAGTCCTGTCGGGTTTCGCCACCTC
TGACTTGAGCGTCGATTTTTGTGATGCTCGTCAGGGGGGCGGAGCCTATGGAAAAACGCCAGCAACGCGG
CCTTTTTACGGTTCCTGGCCTTTTGCTGGCCTTTTGCTCACATGTTCTTTCCTGCGTTATCCCCTGATTC
TGTGGATAACCGTATTACCGCCTTTGAGTGAGCTGATACCGCTCGCCGCAGCCGAACGACCGAGCGCAGC
GAGTCAGTGAGCGAGGAAGCGGAAGGCGAGAGTAGGGAACTGCCAGGCATCAAACTAAGCAGAAGGCCCC
TGACGGATGGCCTTTTTGCGTTTCTACAAACTCTTTCTGTGTTGTAAAACGACGGCCAGTCTTAAGCTCG
GGCCCCCTGGGCGGTTCTGATAACGAGTAATCGTTAATCCGCAAATAACGTAAAAACCCGCTTCGGCGGG
TTTTTTTATGGGGGGAGTTTAGGGAAAGAGCATTTGTCAGAATATTTAAGGGCGCCTGTCACTTTGCTTG
ATATATGAGAATTATTTAACCTTATAAATGAGAAAAAAGCAACGCACTTTAAATAAGATACGTTGCTTTT
TCGATTGATGAACACCTATAATTAAACTATTCATCTATTATTTATGATTTTTTGTATATACAATATTTCT
AGTTTGTTAAAGAGAATTAAGAAAATAAATCTCGAAAATAATAAAGGGAAAATCAGTTTTTGATATCAAA
ATTATACATGTCAACGATAATACAAAATATAATACAAACTATAAGATGTTATCAGTATTTATTATCATTT
AGAATAAATTTTGTGTCGCCCTTAATTGTGAGCGGATAACAATTACGAGCTTCATGCACAGTGGCGTTGA
CTCAATATTGGCCATTAGCCATATTATTCATTGGTTATATAGCATAAATCAATATTGGCTATTGGCCATT
GCATACGTTGTATCTATATCATAATATGTACATTTATATTGGCTCATGTCCAATATGACCGCCATGTT
