>Addgene plasmid #157397 | pD649-HAsp-HLA-G-COMP5AP-AviTag-9xHis | depositor partial sequence | sequence record 303904 | insert (extracellular domain)
[297 nt withheld, positions 1-297]
GGCGGAGGCGGATCTGGTGGCGGAGGAAGTGGCGGCGGAGGATCTGGATCTCACAGCATGAGATACTTCT
CTGCCGCCGTGTCCAGACCTGGAAGAGGCGAGCCTAGATTCATTGCCATGGGCTACGTGGACGACACCCA
GTTCGTCAGATTCGACAGCGACAGCGCCTGTCCTCGGATGGAACCTAGAGCACCTTGGGTCGAGCAAGAG
GGCCCTGAGTACTGGGAAGAAGAGACACGGAACACCAAGGCTCACGCCCAGACCGACAGAATGAACCTGC
AGACCCTGCGGGGCTACTACAATCAGTCTGAGGCCAGCAGCCATACTCTGCAGTGGATGATCGGCTGCGA
TCTGGGCTCTGATGGCAGACTGCTGAGAGGCTACGAGCAGTACGCCTACGACGGCAAGGATTATCTGGCC
CTGAACGAGGACCTGCGGTCTTGGACAGCTGCCGATACAGCCGCTCAGATCAGCAAGAGAAAGTGCGAGG
CCGCCAATGTGGCCGAACAGAGAAGGGCTTACCTGGAAGGCACCTGTGTGGAATGGCTGCACAGATACCT
GGAAAACGGCAAAGAGATGCTGCAGCGGGCCGATCCTCCTAAGACACATGTGACCCACCATCCTGTGTTC
GACTACGAGGCCACACTGAGATGTTGGGCCCTGGGCTTTTACCCTGCCGAGATCATCCTGACCTGGCAGA
GAGATGGCGAGGATCAGACCCAGGACGTGGAACTGGTGGAAACAAGACCTGCCGGCGACGGCACCTTCCA
GAAATGGGCTGCTGTGGTGGTTCCCAGCGGCGAGGAACAGAGATACACCTGTCACGTGCAGCACGAGGGA
CTGCCTGAACCTCTGATGCTGAGATGGAAGCAGAGCAGCCTGCCTACAATCCCCATT
